>Addgene plasmid #206418 | pcDNA4-Xpress-GBF1(E794K) | addgene full sequence | sequence record 410944 | Addgene NGS Result
CGTCGACGGATCGGGAGATCTCCCGATCCCCTATGGTGCACTCTCAGTACAATCTGCTCTGATGCCGCAT
AGTTAAGCCAGTATCTGCTCCCTGCTTGTGTGTTGGAGGTCGCTGAGTAGTGCGCGAGCAAAATTTAAGC
TACAACAAGGCAAGGCTTGACCGACAATTGCATGAAGAATCTGCTTAGGGTTAGGCGTTTTGCGCTGCTT
CGCGATGTACGGGCCAGATATACGCGTTGACATTGATTATTGACTAGTTATTAATAGTAATCAATTACGG
GGTCATTAGTTCATAGCCCATATATGGAGTTCCGCGTTACATAACTTACGGTAAATGGCCCGCCTGGCTG
ACCGCCCAACGACCCCCGCCCATTGACGTCAATAATGACGTATGTTCCCATAGTAACGCCAATAGGGACT
TTCCATTGACGTCAATGGGTGGAGTATTTACGGTAAACTGCCCACTTGGCAGTACATCAAGTGTATCATA
TGCCAAGTACGCCCCCTATTGACGTCAATGACGGTAAATGGCCCGCCTGGCATTATGCCCAGTACATGAC
CTTATGGGACTTTCCTACTTGGCAGTACATCTACGTATTAGTCATCGCTATTACCATGGTGATGCGGTTT
TGGCAGTACATCAATGGGCGTGGATAGCGGTTTGACTCACGGGGATTTCCAAGTCTCCACCCCATTGACG
TCAATGGGAGTTTGTTTTGGCACCAAAATCAACGGGACTTTCCAAAATGTCGTAACAACTCCGCCCCATT
GACGCAAATGGGCGGTAGGCGTGTACGGTGGGAGGTCTATATAAGCAGAGCTCTCTGGCTAACTAGAGAA
CCCACTGCTTACTGGCTTATCGAAATTAATACGACTCACTATAGGGAGACCCAAGCTGGCTAGCGTTTAA
ACTTAAGCTTAGCGCAGAGGCTTGGGGCAGCCGAGCGGCAGCCAGGCCCCGGCCCGGGCCTCGGTTCCAG
AAGGGAGAGGAGCCCGCCAAGGCGCGCAAGAGAGCGGGCTGCCTCGCAGTCCGAGCCGGAGAGGGAGCGC
GAGCCGCGCCGGCCCCGGACGGCCTCCGAAACCATGGGGGGTTCTCATCATCATCATCATCATGGTATGG
CTAGCATGACTGGTGGACAGCAAATGGGTCGGGATCTGTACGACGATGACGATAAGGTACCAGGATCTAC
CATGGTGGATAAGAATATTTACATCATTCAAGGGGAGATTAACATTGTGGTTGGGGCCATCAAACGAAAT
GCCCGATGGAGCACCCATACACCACTGGATGAAGAACGGGATCCTCTGCTGCATAGTTTCGGTCATCTAA
AGGAGGTTTTAAACAGTATAACAGAACTCTCAGAAATTGAGCCCAATGTATTCCTTCGACCTTTTCTGGA
AGTGATTCGCTCTGAAGATACCACTGGCCCTATCACTGGACTGGCACTCACCTCTGTCAACAAGTTCCTG
TCCTATGCACTCATAGATCCCACCCATGAGGGCACAGCAGAGGGCATGGAGAACATGGCAGATGCTGTCA
CCCATGCTCGTTTTGTGGGCACGGATCCTGCCAGTGATGAAGTTGTCCTGATGAAAATCCTTCAGGTTCT
ACGGACTCTGCTGCTAACCCCAGTGGGTGCCCACCTAACCAATGAATCTGTGCGTGAGATTATGCAGTCT
TGCTTCCGGATCTGCTTTGAAATGAGGCTCAGTGAGTTATTGAGAAAATCCGCAGAGCACACTCTCGTAG
ACATGGTGCAGCTGCTCTTCACAAGGTTACCTCAGTTTAAAGAAGAACCCAAGAACTATGTGGGGACCAA
CATGAAGAAGCTGAAAATGAGAGCCGGAGGCATGAGTGATTCATCCAAATGGAAGAAACAGAAGAGATCC
CCTCGGCCCCCACGCCATATGACCAAAGTCACACCAGGTTCAGAGCTGCCCACTCCCAATGGAACCACCT
TATCATCTAACCTCACTGGTGGCATGCCCTTCATTGATGTGCCCACTCCCATCTCCTCTGCAAGTTCAGA
AGCTGCCTCAGCAGTGGTCAGTCCCTCTACAGACAGTGGCCTGGAATTCTCCTCCCAAACCACTTCCAAG
GAAGACCTTACTGATCTAGAGCAACCTGGCTCTCCAGGGTACAGCACAGCTACAGAGCCTGGAAGCAGTG
AGCTAGGTGTTCCCGAGCAGCCTGACCTCCAGGAAGGGACCCATGTGGAAAAGTCCCAGTCAGCATCTGT
GGAGTCCATCCCTGAAGTGTTAGAGGAGTGCACGTCCCCTGCCGACCACTCTGACTCTGCCTCTGTCCAT
GACATGGATTACGTCAATCCCCGGGGCGTGCGCTTTACACAGTCCTCCCAGAAAGAAGGCACAGCTTTGG
TCCCCTATGGTCTTCCCTGCATCCGCGAGCTCTTCCGCTTCCTCATCTCCCTCACCAATCCACACGACCG
CCATAACTCAGAGGTTATGATTCACATGGGACTGCATTTGCTGACAGTGGCCCTTGAGTCAGCCCCTGTA
GCCCAGTGCCAGACCCTCTTGGGCCTCATCAAGGATGAGATGTGCCGTCACTTATTCCAGCTACTCAGCA
TAGAGCGACTAAACCTTTATGCTGCTTCCCTGCGAGTATGCTTCCTACTGTTTGAGAGCATGCGAGAGCA
CCTCAAGTTCCAAATGGAGATGTACATCAAAAAGCTTATGGAGATCATCACTGTGGAGAACCCCAAGATG
CCTTATGAGATGAAGGAGATGGCACTGGAGGCCATTGTGCAGCTCTGGCGCATCCCCAGCTTTGTCACAG
AGCTCTACATCAACTATGATTGTGACTACTACTGTTCCAACCTCTTTGAGGAACTCACAAAGCTGCTGTC
CAAGAATGCCTTCCCTGTGTCTGGTCAACTCTATACAACACACCTACTATCTCTTGATGCCCTATTGACA
GTGATTGACAGCACCGAGGCCCACTGCCAGGCTAAAGTCCTCAACAGCCTCACCCAGCAAGAGAAGAAGG
AGACAGCCAGACCAAGCTGTGAGATAGTAGATGGCACCCGAGAAGCTAGCAATACTGAGAGAACTGCCAG
CGATGGGAAAGCTGTAGGCATGGCCTCAGACATCCCAGGCCTGCATCTGCCAGGTGGAGGGCGGCTGCCA
CCAGAACATGGGAAATCAGGATGCAGTGATCTGGAGGAAGCTGTTGACTCTGGGGCTGACAAAAAGTTTG
CCCGGAAGCCACCCCGATTTTCCTGTCTCCTGCCAGATCCACGGGAACTAATTGAAATTAAAAACAAAAA
GAAGCTGCTAATCACTGGCACAGAGCAGTTCAATCAGAAACCAAAGAAGGGGATTCAGTTTCTGCAAGAG
AAAGGCCTCCTCACCATCCCAATGGACAACACAGAGGTTGCTCAGTGGCTCCGAGAGAACCCTCGGCTGG
ACAAGAAGATGATTGGAGAGTTTGTGAGTGACCGCAAAAACATTGACCTGTTGGAGAGCTTTGTGAGCAC
CTTCAGTTTTCAGGGTCTGCGACTGGACGAAGCCCTCCGCCTCTACCTGGAAGCCTTCCGTTTGCCCGGG
AAAGCACCAGTCATCCAGAGGTTGCTGGAGGCATTCACAGAGCGTTGGATGAATTGTAATGGCTCCCCAT
TTGCCAATAGCGATGCCTGCTTTTCCCTGGCCTATGCTGTCATCATGCTTAATACTGACCAGCACAACCA
CAATGTTCGTAAACAGAATGCACCCATGACCCTGGAGGAGTTTCGCAAAAATCTGAAAGGTGTGAATGGA
GGCAAGGACTTTGAGCAAGACATCCTGGAGGACATGTACCATGCCATCAAGAATGAGGAAATTGTAATGC
CTGAGGAGCAGACAGGCTTGGTTCGGGAGAACTATGTGTGGAATGTGCTGCTTCATCGAGGTGCCACCCC
TGAGGGCATATTCCTGCGTGTGCCTACTGCCAGCTATGATCTTGACCTCTTCACCATGACCTGGGGCCCC
ACTATTGCTGCTCTCTCTTATGTCTTTGACAAAAGCCTTGAGGAGACAATCATCCAGAAAGCCATCTCAG
GCTTCAGGAAGTGCGCCATGATCTCCGCCCACTATGGCCTCAGCGATGTGTTTGACAATCTCATCATCTC
TCTATGCAAATTCACAGCTCTCAGCAGTGAGTCTATTGAGAACCTGCCCAGTGTATTTGGAAGCAACCCT
AAAGCCCATATTGCAGCCAAGACAGTATTCCATTTGGCCCATCGTCATGGTGACATCCTGCGGGAGGGCT
GGAAGAATATCATGGAGGCCATGCTGCAGCTCTTCCGAGCCCAACTACTGCCCAAGGCTATGATAGAGGT
AGAAGATTTCGTGGATCCCAATGGCAAGATCTCTCTACAGCGGGAAGAGACACCATCAAACCGAGGAGAG
TCAACAGTGCTGAGCTTTGTGAGCTGGCTAACACTGAGTGGTCCTGAGCAGTCTAGTGTTCGGGGCCCAT
CCACTGAAAACCAAGAGGCCAAGAGAGTGGCCTTAGAGTGTATAAAGCAATGTGACCCAGAAAAAATGAT
CACAGAAAGCAAGTTCCTCCAGCTGGAGTCACTACAGGAGCTCATGAAGGCTCTGGTCTCAGTGACACCA
GATGAAGAGACATATGATGAGGAAGATGCTGCTTTCTGCCTAGAGATGCTGCTAAGGATTGTGTTGGAGA
ACAGGGATCGTGTGGGCTGTGTGTGGCAGACTGTTCGAGACCATCTATACCACCTCTGTGTTCAGGCACA
AGATTTCTGCTTCCTTGTGGAGCGGGCAGTGGTGGGGTTGCTACGCCTGGCCATTCGGCTTCTCCGGAGA
GAAGAGATCAGTGCTCAGGTGCTGCTCTCCCTGCGCATTTTGCTACTGATGAAGCCCAGTGTGCTATCCC
GAGTCAGCCACCAGGTTGCGTATGGGCTCCATGAACTCCTGAAGACCAATGCAGCCAACATCCACTCAGG
TGATGACTGGGCCACACTCTTCACACTGCTGGAGTGCATCGGCTCAGGTGTGAAGCCTCCAGCTGCTCTG
CAGGCCACAGCCAGGGCAGATGCACCTGATGCCGGGGCCCAGTCAGATAGTGAGCTCCCATCCTACCATC
AGAATGACGTGAGCCTGGATCGAGGGTACACTTCCGACTCAGAGGTCTACACTGACCATGGCAGGCCGGG
CAAGATACACCGATCAGCCACAGATGCCGATGTGGTCAACAGTGGTTGGTTAGTGGTTGGGAAGGATGAC
GTTGATAACTCCAAGCCAGGGCCCAGCCGCCCAGGCCCTTCACCCCTGATCAATCAATACAGCCTAACAG
TGGGACTGGATTTGGGGCCACACGACACTAAGTCTCTGCTTAAGTGTGTGGAATCGCTGTCCTTCATCGT
GCGTGATGCTGCCCACATCACACCTGACAACTTTGAGCTCTGCGTCAAGACTCTCCGGATCTTTGTGGAG
GCCAGTCTGAATGGCGGATGCAAGTCCCAGGAGAAACGTGGCAAGAGTCACAAATATGACAGCAAAGGGA
ACCGCTTCAAGAAGAAATCCAAAGAGGGATCAATGCTTCGCCGGCCTCGAACCTCCAGCCAACATGCCTC
TCGGGGCGGGCAGAGTGATGATGATGAGGACGAAGGCGTGCCTGCCAGCTACCATACGGTGTCTTTACAG
GTCAGTCAGGACTTGCTAGACCTGATGCACACCCTGCACACGCGGGCAGCCTCTATCTACAGCTCATGGG
CGGAGGAGCAACGCCACCTGGAGACAGGTGGCCAGAAGATTGAAGCTGATTCTCGCACCCTCTGGGCCCA
CTGCTGGTGCCCTTTACTGCAGGGTATTGCCTGCCTGTGCTGCGATGCCCGGCGCCAGGTACGGATGCAG
GCACTGACCTATCTGCAGCGAGCACTACTTGTACATGATCTGCAAAAGCTAGATGCCCTGGAATGGGAGT
CCTGTTTTAACAAGGTGCTGTTTCCTCTACTTACCAAGCTCTTGGAGAACATCAGCCCTGCAGATGTGGG
TGGGATGGAGGAGACCCGGATGAGGGCTTCCACATTGCTCTCTAAGGTCTTCCTGCAGCACCTGTCTCCA
CTGCTGTCACTCTCTACCTTTGCGGCCCTCTGGCTCACCATCTTGGACTTCATGGACAAGTACATGCACG
CAGGCTCCAGCGACTTACTGTCAGAGGCGATCCCTGAGTCTCTGAAGAACATGCTTCTGGTGATGGACAC
AGCGGAGATTTTCCACAGTGCAGATGCACGGGGAGGCGGCCCCTCGGCCCTCTGGGAGATCACCTGGGAA
CGCATTGACTGTTTTCTCCCTCACCTACGAGATGAACTCTTCAAGCAGACCGTCATCCAGGACCCCATGC
CCATGGAGCCTCAAGGCCAAAAGCCTCTCGCCTCAGCCCACCTGACTTCCGCTGCTGGCGACACTAGGAC
ACCTGGCCATCCACCGCCCCCAGAGATTCCATCTGAGCTGGGGGCCTGTGACTTTGAGAAGCCCGAGAGC
CCCCGAGCCGCCAGCAGCAGCTCCCCAGGATCACCAGTGGCCTCAAGCCCCAGCAGGCTGAGCCCCACCC
CCGACGGGCCTCCACCCTTGGCTCAGCCCCCACTGATCCTGCAGCCCTTGGCCTCCCCACTGCAGGTGGG
CGTGCCACCTATGACTCTGCCCATCATCCTCAACCCTGCGCTCATCGAGGCCACCTCACCAGTGCCCCTC
CTGGCCACACCCCGCCCCACAGATCCCATACCCACCTCTGAGGTCAACTAAGGCAGGTCACTCAGAGATC
AGGACCAGTGCTTCCCACCAGGCTTTCCTTGACCCCACTTCTGGCTGTCCTGCGGGCCACAAGCTCTTCA
GGCCAAGTCAGAGCTGCTGTTGCTGCCACTTGGATGGGGACCTGAAAAAGAGAATGTTGATAGCCCCAGC
TAAGACCCCCAATCAGCTGTGGGACCTTTTTCCTCCTCTGCGCTCCATTCCTGGGGGTTCAGCCTGAGAG
TGAACTCAGCTGTCATCTGCAGCCTCTGCCTCCAGCCCGGCAGCTCTGGGGAGGCATCCGTGTGCCGGCC
CTGCAGTGCCTGCCCACGGTCAGGCATTGAAAACTAAGCCCAACCACTCTGCACTTTGTTTCCCACTCCC
ATTAGCCCTGGGCCACCTCCTCCAGTTCTTCCTCTTTTACTAATTAGTTGGTCAGTTTGGAGAGTTGACT
GGCACCATGGAGGGTAGGCAGGTGGGGGCTGGGTGGGGGACTGCCCACAGGAGCATGTACATATGGAAAA
ACAGAACAACAGTGGACTTTTTATGATATAATAAATGTCTTAGTACCAAAAAAAAAAAAAAAAAAAAAAA
AAAAAAAAAAAAAAAGCGGCCGCTCGAGTCTAGAGGGCCCGTTTAAACCCGCTGATCAGCCTCGACTGTG
CCTTCTAGTTGCCAGCCATCTGTTGTTTGCCCCTCCCCCGTGCCTTCCTTGACCCTGGAAGGTGCCACTC
CCACTGTCCTTTCCTAATAAAATGAGGAAATTGCATCGCATTGTCTGAGTAGGTGTCATTCTATTCTGGG
GGGTGGGGTGGGGCAGGACAGCAAGGGGGAGGATTGGGAAGACAATAGCAGGCATGCTGGGGATGCGGTG
GGCTCTATGGCTTCTGAGGCGGAAAGAACCAGCTGGGGCTCTAGGGGGTATCCCC
[124 nt withheld, positions 7686-7809]
C
[91 nt withheld, positions 7811-7901]
A
[49 nt withheld, positions 7903-7951]
CCTTTGACGTTGGAGTCCACGTTCTTT
[37 nt withheld, positions 7979-8015]
ACCCTATCTCGGTCTATTCTTTTGATTTATAAGGGATTTTGCCGATTTCGGCCTATTGGTTAAAAAATGA
GCTGATTTAACAAAAATTTAACGCGAATTAATTCTGTGGAATGTGTGTCAGTTAGGGTGTGGAAAGTCCC
CAGGCTCCCCAGCAGGCAGAAGTATGCAAAGCATGCATCTCAATTAGTCAGCAACCAGGTGTGGAAAGTC
CCCAGGCTCCCCAGCAGGCAGAAGTATGCAAAGCATGCATCTCAATTAGTCAGCAACCATAGTCCCGCCC
CTAACTCCGCCCATCCCGCCCCTAACTCCGCCCAGTTCCGCCCATTCTCCGCCCCATGGCTGACTAATTT
TTTTTATTTATGCAGAGGCCGAGGCCGCCTCTGCCTCTGAGCTATTCCAGAAGTAGTGAGGAGGCTTTTT
TGGAGGCCTAGGCTTTTGCAAAAAGCTCCCGGGAGCTTGTATATCCATTTTCGGATCTGATCAGCACGTG
TTGACAATTAATCATCGGCATAGTATATCGGCATAGTATAATACGACAAGGTGAGGAACTAAACCATGGC
CAAGTTGACCAGTGCCGTTCCGGTGCTCACCGCGCGCGACGTCGCCGGAGCGGTCGAGTTCTGGACCGAC
CGGCTCGGGTTCTCCCGGGACTTCGTGGAGGACGACTTCGCCGGTGTGGTCCGGGACGACGTGACCCTGT
TCATCAGCGCGGTCCAGGACCAGGTGGTGCCGGACAACACCCTGGCCTGGGTGTGGGTGCGCGGCCTGGA
CGAGCTGTACGCCGAGTGGTCGGAGGTCGTGTCCACGAACTTCCGGGACGCCTCCGGGCCGGCCATGACC
GAGATCGGCGAGCAGCCGTGGGGGCGGGAGTTCGCCCTGCGCGACCCGGCCGGCAACTGCGTGCACTTCG
TGGCCGAGGAGCAGGACTGACACGTGCTACGAGATTTCGATTCCACCGCCGCCTTCTATGAAAGGTTGGG
CTTCGGAATCGTTTTCCGGGACGCCGGCTGGATGATCCTCCAGCGCGGGGATCTCATGCTGGAGTTCTTC
GCCCACCCCAACTTGTTTATTGCAGCTTATAATGGTTACAAATAAAGCAATAGCATCACAAATTTCACAA
ATAAAGCATTTTTTTCACTGCATTCTAGTTGTGGTTTGTCCAAACTCATCAATGTATCTTATCATGTCTG
TATACCGTCGACCTCTAGCTAGAGCTTGGCGTAATCATGGTCATAGCTGTTTCCTGTGTGAAATTGTTAT
CCGCTCACAATTCCACACAACATACGAGCCGGAAGCATAAAGTGTAAAGCCTGGGGTGCCTAATGAGTGA
GCTAACTCACATTAATTGCGTTGCGCTCACTGCCCGCTTTCCAGTCGGGAAACCTGTCGTGCCAGCTGCA
TTAATGAATCGGCCAACGCGCGGGGAGAGGCGGTTTGCGTATTGGGCGCTCTTCCGCTTCCTCGCTCACT
GACTCGCTGCGCTCGGTCGTTCGGCTGCGGCGAGCGGTATCAGCTCACTCAAAGGCGGTAATACGGTTAT
CCACAGAATCAGGGGATAACGCAGGAAAGAACATGTGAGCAAAAGGCCAGCAAAAGGCCAGGAACCGTAA
AAAGGCCGCGTTGCTGGCGTTTTTCCATAGGCTCCGCCCCCCTGACGAGCATCACAAAAATCGACGCTCA
AGTCAGAGGTGGCGAAACCCGACAGGACTATAAAGATACCAGGCGTTTCCCCCTGGAAGCTCCCTCGTGC
GCTCTCCTGTTCCGACCCTGCCGCTTACCGGATACCTGTCCGCCTTTCTCCCTTCGGGAAGCGTGGCGCT
TTCTCATAGCTCACGCTGTAGGTATCTCAGTTCGGTGTAGGTCGTTCGCTCCAAGCTGGGCTGTGTGCAC
GAACCCCCCGTTCAGCCCGACCGCTGCGCCTTATCCGGTAACTATCGTCTTGAGTCCAACCCGGTAAGAC
ACGACTTATCGCCACTGGCAGCAGCCACTGGTAACAGGATTAGCAGAGCGAGGTATGTAGGCGGTGCTAC
AGAGTTCTTGAAGTGGTGGCCTAACTACGGCTACACTAGAAGAACAGTATTTGGTATCTGCGCTCTGCTG
AAGCCAGTTACCTTCGGAAAAAGAGTTGGTAGCTCTTGATCCGGCAAACAAACCACCGCTGGTAGCGGTG
GTTTTTTTGTTTGCAAGCAGCAGATTACGCGCAGAAAAAAAGGATCTCAAGAAGATCCTTTGATCTTTTC
TACGGGGTCTGACGCTCAGTGGAACGAAAACTCACGTTAAGGGATTTTGGTCATGAGATTATCAAAAAGG
ATCTTCACCTAGATCCTTTTAAATTAAAAATGAAGTTTTAAATCAATCTAAAGTATATATGAGTAAACTT
GGTCTGACAGTTACCAATGCTTAATCAGTGAGGCACCTATCTCAGCGATCTGTCTATTTCGTTCATCCAT
AGTTGCCTGACTCCCCGTCGTGTAGATAACTACGATACGGGAGGGCTTACCATCTGGCCCCAGTGCTGCA
ATGATACCGCGAGACCCACGCTCACCGGCTCCAGATTTATCAGCAATAAACCAGCCAGCCGGAAGGGCCG
AGCGCAGAAGTGGTCCTGCAACTTTATCCGCCTCCATCCAGTCTATTAATTGTTGCCGGGAAGCTAGAGT
AAGTAGTTCGCCAGTTAATAGTTTGCGCAACGTTGTTGCCATTGCTACAGGCATCGTGGTGTCACGCTCG
TCGTTTGGTATGGCTTCATTCAGCTCCGGTTCCCAACGATCAAGGCGAGTTACATGATCCCCCATGTTGT
GCAAAAAAGCGGTTAGCTCCTTCGGTCCTCCGATCGTTGTCAGAAGTAAGTTGGCCGCAGTGTTATCACT
CATGGTTATGGCAGCACTGCATAATTCTCTTACTGTCATGCCATCCGTAAGATGCTTTTCTGTGACTGGT
GAGTACTCAACCAAGTCATTCTGAGAATAGTGTATGCGGCGACCGAGTTGCTCTTGCCCGGCGTCAATAC
GGGATAATACCGCGCCACATAGCAGAACTTTAAAAGTGCTCATCATTGGAAAACGTTCTTCGGGGCGAAA
ACTCTCAAGGATCTTACCGCTGTTGAGATCCAGTTCGATGTAACCCACTCGTGCACCCAACTGATCTTCA
GCATCTTTTACTTTCACCAGCGTTTCTGGGTGAGCAAAAACAGGAAGGCAAAATGCCGCAAAAAAGGGAA
TAAGGGCGACACGGAAATGTTGAATACTCATACTCTTCCTTTTTCAATATTATTGAAGCATTTATCAGGG
TTATTGTCTCATGAGCGGATACATATTTGAATGTATTTAGAAAAATAAACAAATAGGGGTTCCGCGCACA
TTTCCCCGAAAAGTGCCACCTGA
Features (pLannotate 1.2.2; 25 found; start..end, strand, type, name):
     32..84      -  misc_feature   bom (fragment): basis of mobility region from pBR322
    239..618     +  enhancer       CMV enhancer: human cytomegalovirus immediate early enhancer
    619..822     +  promoter       CMV promoter: human cytomegalovirus (CMV) immediate early promoter
    818..851     +  LTR            5' LTR (truncated) (fragment): truncated 5' long terminal repeat (LTR) from HIV-1
    867..885     +  promoter       T7 promoter: promoter for bacteriophage T7 RNA polymerase
    921..1083    +  misc_feature   QBI SP163: strong translational enhancer derived from the 5' UTR of the mouse VEGF gene
   1096..1116    +  CDS            capTEV™ (fragment): composite tag for in vivo biotinylation, TEV protease cleavage, and 6xHis tagging
   1117..1149    +  CDS            T7 tag (gene 10 leader): leader peptide from bacteriophage T7 gene 10 promotes efficient translation in E. coli
   1153..1176    +  CDS            Xpress™ tag: Xpress™ epitope tag, including an enterokinase recognition and cleavage site
   1192..6768    +  CDS            GBF1: GBF1_HUMAN - Also known as KIAA0248. Experimental evidence at protein level: Swiss-Prot protein existence level 1. Guanine-nucleotide exchange factor (GEF) for members of the Arf family of small GTPases involved in trafficking in the early secretory pathway; its GEF activity initiates the coating of nascent vesicles via the localized generation of activated ARFs through replacement of GDP with GTP. Recruitment to cis-Golgi membranes requires membrane association of Arf-GDP and can be regulated by ARF1, ARF3, ARF4 and ARF5. Involved in the recruitment of the COPI coat complex to the endoplasmic
   7416..7640    +  polyA_signal   bGH poly(A) signal: bovine growth hormone polyadenylation signal
   7644..7665    +  promoter       SV40 promoter (fragment): SV40 enhancer and early promoter
   7686..8114    +  rep_origin     f1 ori (sequence partly withheld): f1 bacteriophage origin of replication; arrow indicates direction of (+) strand synthesis
   8128..8457    +  promoter       SV40 promoter: SV40 enhancer and early promoter
   8505..8552    +  promoter       EM7 promoter: synthetic bacterial promoter&nbsp
   8571..8945    +  CDS            BleoR: antibiotic-binding protein; Sh ble from Streptoalloteichus hindustanus; confers resistance to bleomycin, phleomycin, and Zeocin™
   8955..9080    +  CDS            ble (fragment): BLE_KLEPN - Experimental evidence at protein level: Swiss-Prot protein existence level 1. Binding protein with a strong affinity to the bleomycin family of antibiotics. Binds to CL990; an antimitotic-antibiotic compound. From Klebsiella pneumoniae.
   9075..9196    +  polyA_signal   SV40 poly(A) signal: SV40 polyadenylation signal
   9267..9289    -  protein_bind   lac operator (fragment): The lac repressor binds to the lac operator to inhibit transcription in E. coli. This inhibition can be relieved by adding lactose or isopropyl-β-D-thiogalactopyranoside (IPTG). lac repressor encoded by lacI
   9293..9323    -  promoter       lac promoter: promoter for the E. coli lac operon
   9338..9359    -  protein_bind   CAP binding site: CAP binding activates transcription in the presence of cAMP. E. coli catabolite activator protein
   9372..9464    -  CDS            lacI (fragment): lac repressor; lacI; The lac repressor binds to the lac operator to inhibit transcription in E. coli. This inhibition can be relieved by adding lactose or isopropyl-β-D-thiogalactopyranoside (IPTG).
   9647..10235   -  rep_origin     ori: high-copy-number ColE1/pMB1/pBR322/pUC origin of replication
  10406..11266   -  CDS            AmpR: β-lactamase; bla; confers resistance to ampicillin, carbenicillin, and related antibiotics
  11267..11371   -  promoter       AmpR promoter: bla
