[The description below was written by a language model from this plasmid's Addgene catalogue record and pLannotate feature annotations shown in this document.]
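Description:
pcDNA4-Xpress-GBF1(E794K) is a mammalian expression plasmid of about 11.4 kb built on the pcDNA4HisMax backbone. It carries human GBF1, a guanine nucleotide exchange factor for Arf-family small GTPases that acts in the early secretory pathway and in recruitment of the COPI coat to cis-Golgi membranes. It is propagated in E. coli through a high-copy ColE1/pUC-type origin with ampicillin selection from the bla gene. An f1 origin is also present, which in principle permits single-stranded DNA production. For selection in mammalian cells, the vector has a second cassette in which the SV40 early promoter, followed by the bacterial EM7 promoter, drives the Sh ble gene conferring Zeocin/bleomycin resistance, terminated by an SV40 polyadenylation signal.

The expression unit uses the CMV immediate-early enhancer and promoter, followed by a T7 promoter and the QBI SP163 translational enhancer derived from the mouse VEGF 5' UTR. The open reading frame begins with an N-terminal leader annotated as a short His-tag-containing fragment, the T7 gene 10 leader and the Xpress epitope, which includes an enterokinase cleavage site. This leader lies directly upstream of the roughly 5.6 kb GBF1 coding sequence, and a bovine growth hormone polyadenylation signal ends the transcript. The insert bears the E794K substitution; the record does not state its functional consequence. The depositor also notes an additional C158R change that is said not to affect plasmid function. The construct is intended for expression of Xpress-tagged mutant GBF1 in mammalian cells, for example for epitope-based detection in studies of Golgi localization and COPI membrane association. The 5' cloning site is not recorded.
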