Addgene plasmid #206418: pcDNA4-Xpress-GBF1(E794K)
Purpose: Mammalian expression of hGBF1(E794K)
Depositing lab: Kazuhisa Nakayama. Depositing organization: Kyoto University, Graduate School of Pharmaceutical Sciences. Publication: GBF1, a guanine nucleotide exchange factor for ADP-ribosylation factors, is localized to the cis-Golgi and involved in membrane association of the COPI coat. Kawamoto K, Yoshida Y, Tamaki H, Torii S, Shinotsuka C, Yamashina S, Nakayama K. Traffic. 2002 Jul;3(7):483-95. doi: 10.1034/j.1600-0854.2002.30705.x. PubMed 12047556.
Backbone
  Vector backbone: pcDNA4HisMax
  Vector type: Mammalian Expression
Growth in bacteria
  Bacterial resistance: Ampicillin, 100 μg/mL
  Growth temperature: 37°C
  Growth strain: DH5alpha
  Copy number: High Copy
Gene/Insert
  Gene/Insert name: GBF1
  Species: H. sapiens (human)
  Mutation: E794K
  Entrez Gene: GBF1 (a.k.a. ARF1GEF, CMT2GG, CMTDI2, CMTDIA)
  Cloning method: Restriction Enzyme; 5′ cloning site unknown (unknown if destroyed)
Terms and licenses: Academic/Nonprofit Terms; Industry Terms: Not Available to Industry
Depositor comments: An N-terminal missense mutation. C158R mutation in GBF1 will not affect plasmid function.
How to cite: pcDNA4-Xpress-GBF1(E794K) was a gift from Kazuhisa Nakayama (Addgene plasmid # 206418 ; http://n2t.net/addgene:206418 ; RRID:Addgene_206418)
